>Addgene plasmid #214504 | AiP1514 - pAAV-AiE2193m-minBG-SYFP2-WPRE-BGHpA | addgene full sequence | sequence record 433030 | Addgene NGS Result
CAAGCTGGAGTACAACTACAACAGCCACAACGTCTATATCACCGCCGACAAGCAGAAGAACGGCATCAAG
GCCAACTTCAAGATCCGCCACAACATCGAGGACGGCGGCGTGCAGCTCGCCGACCACTACCAGCAGAACA
CCCCCATCGGCGACGGCCCCGTGCTGCTGCCCGACAACCACTACCTGAGCTACCAGTCCAAGCTGAGCAA
AGACCCCAACGAGAAGCGCGATCACATGGTCCTGCTGGAGTTCGTGACCGCCGCCGGGATCACTCTCGGC
ATGGACGAGCTGTACAAGTAAGTCGACGGCGCGCCGCGGCCGCGAATTCGATATCATAATCAACCTCTGG
ATTACAAAATTTGTGAAAGATTGACTGGTATTCTTAACTATGTTGCTCCTTTTACGCTATGTGGATACGC
TGCTTTAATGCCTTTGTATCATGCTATTGCTTCCCGTATGGCTTTCATTTTCTCCTCCTTGTATAAATCC
TGGTTAGTTCTTGCCACGGCGGAACTCATCGCCGCCTGCCTTGCCCGCTGCTGGACAGGGGCTCGGCTGT
TGGGCACTGACAATTCCGTGGCTCGAGAGATCTTCGACTGTGCCTTCTAGTTGCCAGCCATCTGTTGTTT
GCCCCTCCCCCGTGCCTTCCTTGACCCTGGAAGGTGCCACTCCCACTGTCCTTTCCTAATAAAATGAGGA
AATTGCATCGCATTGTCTGAGTAGGTGTCATTCTATTCTGGGGGGTGGGGTGGGGCAGGACAGCAAGGGG
GAGGATTGGGAAGACAATAGCAGGCATGAGATCTCACGTGCGGACCGAGCGGCCGCAGGAACCCCTAGTG
ATGGAGTTGGCCACTCCCTCTCTGCGCGCTCGCTCGCTCACTGAGGCCGGGCGACCAAAGGTCGCCCGAC
GCCCGGGCTTTGCCCGGGCGGCCTCAGTGAGCGAGCGAGCGCGCAGCTGCCTGCAGGGGCGCCTGATGCG
GTATTTTCTCCTTACGCATCTGTGCGGTATTTCACACCGCATA
[95 nt withheld, positions 1024-1118]
T
[46 nt withheld, positions 1120-1165]
C
[141 nt withheld, positions 1167-1307]
CCTTTGACGTTGGAGTCCACGTTCTTT
[37 nt withheld, positions 1335-1371]
ACTCTATCTCGGGCTATTCTTTTGATTTATAAGGGATTTTGCCGATTTCGGTCTATTGGTTAAAAAATGA
GCTGATTTAACAAAAATTTAACGCGAATTTTAACAAAATATTAACGTTTACAATTTTATGGTGCACTCTC
AGTACAATCTGCTCTGATGCCGCATAGTTAAGCCAGCCCCGACACCCGCCAACACCCGCTGACGCGCCCT
GACGGGCTTGTCTGCTCCCGGCATCCGCTTACAGACAAGCTGTGACCGTCTCCGGGAGCTGCATGTGTCA
GAGGTTTTCACCGTCATCACCGAAACGCGCGAGACGAAAGGGCCTCGTGATACGCCTATTTTTATAGGTT
AATGTCATGATAATAATGGTTTCTTAGACGTCAGGTGGCACTTTTCGGGGAAATGTGCGCGGAACCCCTA
TTTGTTTATTTTTCTAAATACATTCAAATATGTATCCGCTCATGAGACAATAACCCTGATAAATGCTTCA
ATAATATTGAAAAAGGAAGAGTATGAGTATTCAACATTTCCGTGTCGCCCTTATTCCCTTTTTTGCGGCA
TTTTGCCTTCCTGTTTTTGCTCACCCAGAAACGCTGGTGAAAGTAAAAGATGCTGAAGATCAGTTGGGTG
CACGAGTGGGTTACATCGAACTGGATCTCAACAGCGGTAAGATCCTTGAGAGTTTTCGCCCCGAAGAACG
TTTTCCAATGATGAGCACTTTTAAAGTTCTGCTATGTGGCGCGGTATTATCCCGTATTGACGCCGGGCAA
GAGCAACTCGGTCGCCGCATACACTATTCTCAGAATGACTTGGTTGAGTACTCACCAGTCACAGAAAAGC
ATCTTACGGATGGCATGACAGTAAGAGAATTATGCAGTGCTGCCATAACCATGAGTGATAACACTGCGGC
CAACTTACTTCTGACAACGATCGGAGGACCGAAGGAGCTAACCGCTTTTTTGCACAACATGGGGGATCAT
GTAACTCGCCTTGATCGTTGGGAACCGGAGCTGAATGAAGCCATACCAAACGACGAGCGTGACACCACGA
TGCCTGTAGCAATGGCAACAACGTTGCGCAAACTATTAACTGGCGAACTACTTACTCTAGCTTCCCGGCA
ACAATTAATAGACTGGATGGAGGCGGATAAAGTTGCAGGACCACTTCTGCGCTCGGCCCTTCCGGCTGGC
TGGTTTATTGCTGATAAATCTGGAGCCGGTGAGCGTGGGTCTCGCGGTATCATTGCAGCACTGGGGCCAG
ATGGTAAGCCCTCCCGTATCGTAGTTATCTACACGACGGGGAGTCAGGCAACTATGGATGAACGAAATAG
ACAGATCGCTGAGATAGGTGCCTCACTGATTAAGCATTGGTAACTGTCAGACCAAGTTTACTCATATATA
CTTTAGATTGATTTAAAACTTCATTTTTAATTTAAAAGGATCTAGGTGAAGATCCTTTTTGATAATCTCA
TGACCAAAATCCCTTAACGTGAGTTTTCGTTCCACTGAGCGTCAGACCCCGTAGAAAAGATCAAAGGATC
TTCTTGAGATCCTTTTTTTCTGCGCGTAATCTGCTGCTTGCAAACAAAAAAACCACCGCTACCAGCGGTG
GTTTGTTTGCCGGATCAAGAGCTACCAACTCTTTTTCCGAAGGTAACTGGCTTCAGCAGAGCGCAGATAC
CAAATACTGTTCTTCTAGTGTAGCCGTAGTTAGGCCACCACTTCAAGAACTCTGTAGCACCGCCTACATA
CCTCGCTCTGCTAATCCTGTTACCAGTGGCTGCTGCCAGTGGCGATAAGTCGTGTCTTACCGGGTTGGAC
TCAAGACGATAGTTACCGGATAAGGCGCAGCGGTCGGGCTGAACGGGGGGTTCGTGCACACAGCCCAGCT
TGGAGCGAACGACCTACACCGAACTGAGATACCTACAGCGTGAGCTATGAGAAAGCGCCACGCTTCCCGA
AGGGAGAAAGGCGGACAGGTATCCGGTAAGCGGCAGGGTCGGAACAGGAGAGCGCACGAGGGAGCTTCCA
GGGGGAAACGCCTGGTATCTTTATAGTCCTGTCGGGTTTCGCCACCTCTGACTTGAGCGTCGATTTTTGT
GATGCTCGTCAGGGGGGCGGAGCCTATGGAAAAACGCCAGCAACGCGGCCTTTTTACGGTTCCTGGCCTT
TTGCTGGCCTTTTGCTCACATGTCCTGCAGGCAGCTGCGCGCTCGCTCGCTCACTGAGGCCGCCCGGGCG
TCGGGCGACCTTTGGTCGCCCGGCCTCAGTGAGCGAGCGAGCGCGCAGAGAGGGAGTGGCCAACTCCATC
ACTAGGGGTTCCTGCGGCCGCACGCGTTGTAAGAGTAATAATCGCCGGCGCCAATTGGATATAGTTTTCA
CCTCTCAGTTATTGTTAGTAGTGCTAAGACAAACTTGGAAGTACAATGCTTCCCCGACACTGATTTCATT
CCCTTTGTAGATATTCCAAGTGACAGACTACTGCATCATATGGTATTACTATTTTTAACATTAAGGGGCC
ATCACAACCTCTTTCTTTTATATAATAGCTGTAAAATGTACATTGCTGCTAATACTGTACAAGAACTCTC
TTTTGTCTTCCCTGTCACTTGTTCTCCCTTTGTTAATACCCATTTTTTATGGGTGGCATTAAAACGCAGT
GTGATTTTGAGCTACATGTTCCTAATGATTGGGAATGTTGAAAGATTTTTTTTTTTAACATACAACTTTT
GGCCATCCCCATGTTCTTTTTTGAGAAATGTTTGTTTAAGGTCTGTCACTTAGTTTTTAGGTGAGCTAAG
TGTCTGTTAGATATTGAGTTGTATAAAATCTTTTTGCAGTCTGGGCATTAACTTTTTAAATTTAATTCAA
TTTATTTTAGTTATTCACTTCACATCCTGCTCACTGCCCTCCTACAAGCCACCTCCTCCCACAATACTTC
CCCCTTATGAGTATTCCCCCTACCACCCTGGCACCTCAAGTCTCTGCAAGGCAAGGCTAGGCAACCTAGC
TATTAGGTCATATCCCAGGCAAGTGCTTTTGGATAGCCCTTGTTCCAGTTGTTCAGGACCCACATGAAGA
TCAAGCTAAACATCTGCTACATATGAGCCGGGAGTTCTAGGTCTAGCCCTGTATGTTCTTTGATTGATGG
TTCAGACTGGGAGCGCCCTGAGAGTCCAGGTTAATGGACTCACTTGATCTTCCTGTGGCGTCCCTATCCC
TTTCGGGGTCCACAATCCTTCCTTCTATTGTTCCATAAGAGACCCCAAGTTCCATCCACTGTTTGGCTGT
GGGTGTCTGTATATCTCTGAGTCAGCTGCTGTGTGAAGCCTCTCAGAGGAAAATATGCTACTTTCAGTAA
GCATGACAGAGTATCATTAGTAGTGCTAGGGATTAGTGCTTGCACATGGGATGGGTTTCAAGTTGGAACA
GTTATTGGTTGACCATTCCCTCAGTCTCTGTTCCTCTCCATGTGCCTGTCTTACTTGTAGACAGGATTTT
GAGTTGAAAGTTTTGTGGGTGGGTTGGCATCTCTATCACTCCACTGGGGTTCCTGTCTGTCAACAGGAGG
TAGCCTATACAGCTTCCATATCCCCAATGCCATGAGTCATAGCTAAGGTCACCCCCACTCGTCCTGGAGA
TGCCCCCACAACCTTACCCCCATCAGCTGCACATTTCCATTCATTTTTTCAATAACTTCTTATATGTCTA
GTATGGAATGGAGTTTTTTCCTTTTTAGTCTCATACCTAGAGTTTCTTTAGTGTGAAATCCAGCACTTCT
CAAATTAGTATTCACTGCCAAGCTTTAAAAAGGGGGCAATGTAAACCTTGTTCTGTCTATAAATAACAGG
AAAAGTGACAAACTGACTTAAAGAGTAAGATTTGGTGTTTCTTCTTAGACAGAAGGTAGAGTGGCCCCAC
TTTGGCCAATTTGGTAGCTTCACAGTGAAATCAAAGAATTATGACCTGTCCTTCTCTTTCATATTTCTTG
TATTATCTACATTCAAGTCTTGAACAACTCTTGTTTACCATGCTTCCAGGTAACCTTGCTAAGGGGGGAA
AAATCACCTGTAAAAGGGAATTCTTTAATTAAGAGGAGAAAAAATTTCCCTCAGAGATCTCATCTCTGGT
CATACTGCCCAGACATGAGTGGCACTGCCCCCTCCCCCATCAACCATGACCAGAGTGAATCGCCGGCGGA
GCTCGGGCTGGGCATAAAAGTCAGGGCAGAGCCATCTATTGCTTACATTTGCTTCTGGGATCCAGATCTT
TCGAAGCTAGCGCTACCGGTCGCCACCATGGTGAGCAAGGGCGAGGAGCTGTTCACCGGGGTGGTGCCCA
TCCTGGTCGAGCTGGACGGCGACGTAAACGGCCACAAGTTCAGCGTGTCCGGCGAGGGCGAGGGCGATGC
CACCTACGGCAAGCTGACCCTGAAGCTGATCTGCACCACCGGCAAGCTGCCCGTGCCCTGGCCCACCCTC
GTGACCACCCTGGGCTACGGCGTGCAGTGCTTCGCCCGCTACCCCGACCACATGAAGCAGCACGACTTCT
TCAAGTCCGCCATGCCCGAAGGCTACGTCCAGGAGCGCACCATCTTCTTCAAGGACGACGGCAACTACAA
GACCCGCGCCGAGGTGAAGTTCGAGGGCGACACCCTGGTGAACCGCATCGAGCTGAAGGGCATCGACTTC
AAGGAGGACGGCAACATCCTGGGGCA
Features (pLannotate 1.2.2; 14 found; start..end, strand, type, name):
    338..495     +  misc_feature   WPRE (fragment): woodchuck hepatitis virus posttranscriptional regulatory element
    501..581     +  misc_feature   WPRE (fragment): woodchuck hepatitis virus posttranscriptional regulatory element
    598..709     +  polyA_signal   bGH poly(A) signal: bovine growth hormone polyadenylation signal
    827..967     +  repeat_region  AAV2 ITR: inverted terminal repeat of adeno-associated virus serotype 2 inverted
    972..1023    -  misc_feature   bom (fragment): basis of mobility region from pBR322
   1042..1497    +  rep_origin     f1 ori (sequence partly withheld): f1 bacteriophage origin of replication; arrow indicates direction of (+) strand synthesis
   1498..1547    -  misc_feature   bom (fragment): basis of mobility region from pBR322
   1649..1684    -  CDS            rop (fragment): Rop protein, which maintains plasmids at low copy number; rop
   1779..1883    +  promoter       AmpR promoter: bla
   1884..2744    +  CDS            AmpR: β-lactamase; bla; confers resistance to ampicillin, carbenicillin, and related antibiotics
   2915..3503    +  rep_origin     ori: high-copy-number ColE1/pMB1/pBR322/pUC origin of replication
   3576..3603    +  repeat_region  AAV2 ITR (fragment): inverted terminal repeat of adeno-associated virus serotype 2 inverted
   3632..3659    +  repeat_region  AAV2 ITR (fragment): inverted terminal repeat of adeno-associated virus serotype 2 inverted
   5669..298     +  CDS            SYFP2 (across the origin): SYFP2 is a basic (constitutively fluorescent) yellow fluorescent protein published in 2006, derived from Aequorea victoria. It is reported to be a very rapidly-maturing monomer with moderate acid sensitivity.
