[The description below was written by a language model from this plasmid's Addgene catalogue record and pLannotate feature annotations shown in this document.]
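Description:
AiP1514 - pAAV-AiE2193m-minBG-SYFP2-WPRE-BGHpA is an AAV transfer plasmid built on a pAAV2 backbone and intended for packaging into recombinant adeno-associated virus for delivery to brain tissue. In bacteria it is maintained through a high-copy ColE1/pUC-type origin and selected with ampicillin via the β-lactamase gene and its native promoter. An f1 phage origin is also present in the backbone, along with small remnants of pBR322 bom and rop sequences. The record lists a recombination-deficient growth strain, a common choice for keeping the repeat-rich AAV2 inverted terminal repeats intact. One ITR is annotated in full downstream of the polyadenylation signal, while the other is detected only as two short fragments, which may reflect the difficulty of sequencing or annotating these hairpin structures rather than a real truncation.

Between the ITRs lies a single reporter cassette. The AiE2193m enhancer sits upstream of a minimal beta-globin promoter (minBG), which on its own has little activity, so expression depends on the cell-type-selective activity of the enhancer. This pair drives SYFP2, a rapidly maturing monomeric yellow fluorescent protein derived from Aequorea victoria. It is followed by a WPRE, which boosts transcript stability and expression, and the bovine growth hormone poly(A) signal. The enhancer and minimal promoter are not annotated in the feature table, but a roughly 2 kb unannotated stretch between the left ITR fragments and the SYFP2 coding sequence is where they would be expected. The enhancer was inserted by Gibson assembly at an SgrAI site that was destroyed in the process.

The construct belongs to a collection of enhancer AAVs for genetic access to cortical cell types, with the fluorescent readout used to label and evaluate the targeted population. The record does not say which brain cell populations AiE2193m labels.
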