Addgene plasmid #214504: AiP1514 - pAAV-AiE2193m-minBG-SYFP2-WPRE-BGHpA
Purpose: AiE2193m is an enhancer sequence, designed to drive AAV-mediated transgene expression in specific populations of brain cells
Depositing lab: The Allen Institute for Brain Science & Bosiljka Tasic. Depositing organization: Allen Institute. Publication: A suite of enhancer AAVs and transgenic mouse lines for genetic access to cortical cell types. Ben-Simon Y, Hooper M, Narayan S, Daigle TL, Dwivedi D, Way SW, Oster A, Stafford DA, Mich JK, Taormina MJ, Martinez RA, Opitz-Araya X, Roth JR, Alexander JR, Allen S, Amster A, Arbuckle J, Ayala A, Baker PM, Bakken TE, Barcelli T, Barta S, Bendrick J, Bertagnolli D, Bielstein C, Bishwakarma P, Bowlus J, Boyer G, Brouner K, Casian B, Casper T, Chakka AB, Chakrabarty R, Chance RK, Chavan S, Clark M, Colbert K, Collman F, Daniel S, Departee M, DiValentin P, Donadio N, Dotson N, Egdorf T, Fliss T, Gabitto M, Garcia J, Gary A, Gasperini M, Gloe J, Goldy J, Gore BB, Graybuck L, Greisman N, Haeseleer F, Halterman C, Haradon Z, Hastings SD, Helback O, Ho W, Hockemeyer D, Huang C, Huff S, Hunker A, Johansen N, Jones D, Juneau Z, Kalmbach B, Kannan M, Khem S, Kussick E, Kutsal R, Larsen R, Lee C, Lee AY, Leibly M, Lenz GH, Li S, Liang E, Lusk N, Madigan Z, Malloy J, Malone J, McCue R, Melchor J, Mollenkopf T, Moosman S, Morin E, Newman D, Ng L, Ngo K, Omstead V, Otto S, Oyama A, Pena N, Pham T, Phillips E, Pom CA, Potekhina L, Ransford S, Ray PL, Rette D, Reynoldson C, Rimorin C, Rocha D, Ruiz A, Sanchez REA, Sawyer L, Sedeno-Cortes A, Sevigny JP, Shapovalova N, Shepard N, Shulga L, Sigler AR, Siverts L, Soliman S, Somasundaram S, Staats B, Stewart K, Szelenyi E, Tieu M, Trader C, Tran A, van Velthoven CTJ, Walker M, Wang Y, Weed N, Wirthlin M, Wood T, Wynalda B, Yao Z, Zhou T, Ariza J, Dee N, Reding M, Ronellenfitch K, Mufti S, Sunkin SM, Smith KA, Esposito L, Waters J, Thyagarajan B, Yao S, Lein ES, Zeng H, Levi BP, Ngai J, Ting JT, Tasic B. Cell. 2025 May 16:S0092-8674(25)00513-6. doi: 10.1016/j.cell.2025.05.002. PubMed 40403729.
Backbone
  Vector backbone: pAAV2
  Vector type: AAV
Growth in bacteria
  Bacterial resistance: Ampicillin, 100 μg/mL
  Growth temperature: 37°C
  Growth strain: NEB Stable
  Copy number: High Copy
Gene/Insert
  Gene/Insert name: SYFP2
  Species: Synthetic
  Promoter: minBG
  Cloning method: Gibson Cloning
Terms and licenses: Academic/Nonprofit Terms; Industry Terms: Not Available to Industry
Depositor comments: 5' Cloning Site: SgrAI (destroyed), 3' Cloning Site: SgrAI (destroyed). Please visit https://doi.org/10.1101/2024.06.10.597244 for bioRxiv preprint.
How to cite: AiP1514 - pAAV-AiE2193m-minBG-SYFP2-WPRE-BGHpA was a gift from The Allen Institute for Brain Science & Bosiljka Tasic (Addgene plasmid # 214504 ; http://n2t.net/addgene:214504 ; RRID:Addgene_214504)
